Addgene plasmid #41357: TAL3183
Depositing lab: Keith Joung. Depositing organization: Massachusetts General Hospital. Publication: Targeted gene disruption in somatic zebrafish cells using engineered TALENs. Sander JD, Cade L, Khayter C, Reyon D, Peterson RT, Joung JK, Yeh JR. Nat Biotechnol. 2011 Aug 5;29(8):697-8. doi: 10.1038/nbt.1934. PubMed 21822241.
Backbone
  Vector backbone: JDS74
  Backbone manufacturer: Addgene plasmid #32288
  Backbone size w/o insert (bp): 6447
  Vector type: Mammalian Expression ; T7
Growth in bacteria
  Bacterial resistance: Ampicillin, 100 μg/mL
  Growth temperature: 37°C
  Growth strain: XL1 Blue
  Copy number: High Copy
Gene/Insert
  Gene/Insert name: ZebrafishCommunity-spry4-Right (alt name: spry4)
  Species: D. rerio (zebrafish)
  Insert size (bp): 1640
  Entrez Gene: spry4 (a.k.a. cb511, sprouty4, wu:fb92b06, zSpry4)
  Promoter: CMV
  Tag / fusion protein: 3X Flag (N terminal on backbone); WT FOKI (C terminal on backbone)
  Cloning method: Restriction Enzyme; 5′ cloning site N/A (destroyed during cloning); 3′ cloning site N/A (destroyed during cloning)
  Sequencing primers: 5′ CMV-F; 3′ BGH-rev
Terms and licenses: Academic/Nonprofit Terms; Industry Terms: Not Available to Industry
Depositor comments: Target binding site: TGCTGGAGGCGTCCGTAG It is strongly recommended that users perform a diagnostic digest to verify this plasmid prior to use. For example, a double digest of the plasmid with BamHI and KpnI should result in two bands at 2.3kb and 5.8kb.
How to cite: TAL3183 was a gift from Keith Joung (Addgene plasmid # 41357 ; http://n2t.net/addgene:41357 ; RRID:Addgene_41357)
