[The description below was written by a language model from this plasmid's Addgene catalogue record.]
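Description:
TAL3183 is a TALEN expression plasmid built on the JDS74 backbone, a vector catalogued as both mammalian expression and T7. It encodes the "right" monomer of a TAL effector nuclease pair directed against the zebrafish (Danio rerio) spry4 (sprouty4) gene. The insert, about 1.6 kb in a backbone of roughly 6.4 kb, is an engineered array of TAL effector repeats designed to recognise a specific 18-nucleotide half-site in spry4; it is not the spry4 coding sequence itself. The array was placed in the backbone by restriction cloning, which destroyed the sites at both junctions. The plasmid is propagated in E. coli at high copy number under ampicillin selection.

The backbone supplies the elements that flank the repeat array: an N-terminal 3X FLAG epitope for detecting the protein, and a C-terminal wild-type FokI nuclease domain. Expression is driven by the CMV promoter in mammalian cells. The T7 designation indicates that the same coding region can be transcribed in vitro to make mRNA, which fits the zebrafish application. Use of a BGH reverse sequencing primer suggests a BGH polyadenylation region downstream, although no feature table is provided to confirm this or other details.

FokI cleaves DNA only as a dimer, so this construct is meant to be used with a matching "left" TALEN that binds the opposite strand across a spacer. The two FokI domains then meet and produce a double-strand break. Error-prone repair of that break generates insertions and deletions, which allows targeted disruption of spry4 in zebrafish cells. The insert name suggests the plasmid belongs to a set of TALENs made for zebrafish community gene targets.
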