>Addgene plasmid #41357 | TAL3183 | depositor partial sequence | sequence record 54996 | TAL3183 sequence 2430 bps
TCTAGAGCTAGCACCATGGACTACAAAGACCATGACGGTGATTATAAAGATCATGACATCGATTACAAGG
ATGACGATGACAAGATGGCCCCCAAGAAGAAGAGGAAGGTGGGCATTCACCGCGGGGTACCTATGGTGGA
CTTGAGGACACTCGGTTATTCGCAACAGCAACAGGAGAAAATCAAGCCTAAGGTCAGGAGCACCGTCGCG
CAACACCACGAGGCGCTTGTGGGGCATGGCTTCACTCATGCGCATATTGTCGCGCTTTCACAGCACCCTG
CGGCGCTTGGGACGGTGGCTGTCAAATACCAAGATATGATTGCGGCCCTGCCCGAAGCCACGCACGAGGC
AATTGTAGGGGTCGGTAAACAGTGGTCGGGAGCGCGAGCACTTGAGGCGCTGCTGACTGTGGCGGGTGAG
CTTAGGGGGCCTCCGCTCCAGCTCGACACCGGGCAGCTGCTGAAGATCGCGAAGAGAGGGGGAGTAACAG
CGGTAGAGGCAGTGCACGCCTGGCGCAATGCGCTCACCGGGGCCCCCTTGAACCTGACCCCAGACCAGGT
AGTCGCAATCGCGAACAATAATGGGGGAAAGCAAGCCCTGGAAACCGTGCAAAGGTTGTTGCCGGTCCTT
TGTCAAGACCACGGCCTTACACCGGAGCAAGTCGTGGCCATTGCATCCCACGACGGTGGCAAACAGGCTC
TTGAGACGGTTCAGAGACTTCTCCCAGTTCTCTGTCAAGCCCACGGGCTGACTCCCGATCAAGTTGTAGC
GATTGCGTCCAACGGTGGAGGGAAACAAGCATTGGAGACTGTCCAACGGCTCCTTCCCGTGTTGTGTCAA
GCCCACGGTTTGACGCCTGCACAAGTGGTCGCCATCGCCAACAACAACGGCGGTAAGCAGGCGCTGGAAA
CAGTACAGCGCCTGCTGCCTGTACTGTGCCAGGATCATGGACTGACCCCAGACCAGGTAGTCGCAATCGC
GAACAATAATGGGGGAAAGCAAGCCCTGGAAACCGTGCAAAGGTTGTTGCCGGTCCTTTGTCAAGACCAC
GGCCTTACACCGGAGCAAGTCGTGGCCATTGCAAGCAACATCGGTGGCAAACAGGCTCTTGAGACGGTTC
AGAGACTTCTCCCAGTTCTCTGTCAAGCCCACGGGCTGACTCCCGATCAAGTTGTAGCGATTGCGAATAA
CAATGGAGGGAAACAAGCATTGGAGACTGTCCAACGGCTCCTTCCCGTGTTGTGTCAAGCCCACGGTTTG
ACGCCTGCACAAGTGGTCGCCATCGCCAACAACAACGGCGGTAAGCAGGCGCTGGAAACAGTACAGCGCC
TGCTGCCTGTACTGTGCCAGGATCATGGACTGACCCCAGACCAGGTAGTCGCAATCGCGTCACATGACGG
GGGAAAGCAAGCCCTGGAAACCGTGCAAAGGTTGTTGCCGGTCCTTTGTCAAGACCACGGCCTTACACCG
GAGCAAGTCGTGGCCATTGCAAATAATAACGGTGGCAAACAGGCTCTTGAGACGGTTCAGAGACTTCTCC
CAGTTCTCTGTCAAGCCCACGGGCTGACTCCCGATCAAGTTGTAGCGATTGCGTCCAACGGTGGAGGGAA
ACAAGCATTGGAGACTGTCCAACGGCTCCTTCCCGTGTTGTGTCAAGCCCACGGTTTGACGCCTGCACAA
GTGGTCGCCATCGCCAGCCATGATGGCGGTAAGCAGGCGCTGGAAACAGTACAGCGCCTGCTGCCTGTAC
TGTGCCAGGATCATGGACTGACCCCAGACCAGGTAGTCGCAATCGCGTCACATGACGGGGGAAAGCAAGC
CCTGGAAACCGTGCAAAGGTTGTTGCCGGTCCTTTGTCAAGACCACGGCCTTACACCGGAGCAAGTCGTG
GCCATTGCAAATAATAACGGTGGCAAACAGGCTCTTGAGACGGTTCAGAGACTTCTCCCAGTTCTCTGTC
AAGCCCACGGGCTGACTCCCGATCAAGTTGTAGCGATTGCGTCCAACGGTGGAGGGAAACAAGCATTGGA
GACTGTCCAACGGCTCCTTCCCGTGTTGTGTCAAGCCCACGGTTTGACGCCTGCACAAGTGGTCGCCATC
GCCTCCAATATTGGCGGTAAGCAGGCGCTGGAAACAGTACAGCGCCTGCTGCCTGTACTGTGCCAGGATC
ATGGACTGACACCCGAACAGGTGGTCGCCATTGCTAATAATAACGGAGGACGGCCAGCCTTGGAGTCCAT
CGTAGCCCAATTGTCCAGGCCCGATCCCGCGTTGGCTGCGTTAACGAATGACCATCTGGTGGCGTTGGCA
TGTCTTGGTGGACGACCCGCGCTCGATGCAGTCAAAAAGGGTCTGCCTCATGCTCCCGCATTGATCAAAA
GAACCAACCGGCGGATTCCCGAGAGAACTTCCCATCGAGTCGCGGGATCC
