>Addgene plasmid #41357 | TAL3183 | addgene partial sequence | sequence record 56384 | JDS-TALEN-F 5'-TAGGGGTCGGTAAACAGTGG-3'
GCGCTGCTGACTGTGGCGGGTGAGCTTAGGGGGCCTCCGCTCCAGCTCGACACCGGGCAGCTGCTGAAGA
TCGCGAAGAGAGGGGGAGTAACAGCGGTAGAGGCAGTGCACGCCTGGCGCAATGCGCTCACCGGGGCCCC
CTTGAACCTGACCCCAGACCAGGTAGTCGCAATCGCGAACAATAATGGGGGAAAGCAAGCCCTGGAAACC
GTGCAAAGGTTGTTGCCGGTCCTTTGTCAAGACCACGGCCTTACACCGGAGCAAGTCGTGGCCATTGCAT
CCCACGACGGTGGCAAACAGGCTCTTGAGACGGTTCAGAGACTTCTCCCAGTTCTCTGTCAAGCCCACGG
GCTGACTCCCGATCAAGTTGTAGCGATTGCGTCCAACGGTGGAGGGAAACAAGCATTGGAGACTGTCCAA
CGGCTCCTTCCCGTGTTGTGTCAAGCCCACGGTTTGACGCCTGCACAAGTGGTCGCCATCGCCAACAACA
ACGGCGGTAAGCAGGCGCTGGAAACAGTACAGCGCCTGCTGCCTGTACTGTGCCAGGATCATGGACTGAC
CCCAGACCAGGTAGTCGCAATCGCGAACAATAATGGGGGAAAGCAAGCCCTGGAAACCGTGCAAAGGTTG
TTGCCGGTCCTTTGTCAAGACCACGGCCTTACACCGGAGCAAGTCGTGGCCATTGCAAGCAACATCGGTG
GCAAACAGGCTCTTGAGACGGTTCAGAGACTTCTCCCAGTTCTCTGTCAAGCCCACGGGCTGACTCCCGA
TCAAGTTGTAGCGATTGCGAATAACAATGGAGGGAAACAAGCATTGGAGACTGTCCAACGGCTCCTTCCC
GTGTTGTGTCAAGCCCACGGTTTGACGCCTGCACAAGTGGTCGCCATCGCCAACA
